>Addgene plasmid #98520 | BB1_34_TDH3tt | addgene full sequence | sequence record 192095 | Addgene NGS Result
TGCCTCGGTGAGTTTTCTCCTTCATTACAGAAACGGCTTTTTCAAAAATATGGTATTGATAATCCTGATA
TGAATAAATTGCAGTTTCACTTGATGCTCGATGAGTTTTTCTAATGAGGACCTAAATGTAATCACCTGGC
TCACCTTCGGGTGGGCCTTTCTGCGTTGCTGGCGTTTTTCCATAGGCTCCGCCCCCCTGACGAGCATCAC
AAAAATCGATGCTCAAGTCAGAGGTGGCGAAACCCGACAGGACTATAAAGATACCAGGCGTTTCCCCCTG
GAAGCTCCCTCGTGCGCTCTCCTGTTCCGACCCTGCCGCTTACCGGATACCTGTCCGCCTTTCTCCCTTC
GGGAAGCGTGGCGCTTTCTCATAGCTCACGCTGTAGGTATCTCAGTTCGGTGTAGGTCGTTCGCTCCAAG
CTGGGCTGTGTGCACGAACCCCCCGTTCAGCCCGACCGCTGCGCCTTATCCGGTAACTATCGTCTTGAGT
CCAACCCGGTAAGACACGACTTATCGCCACTGGCAGCAGCCACTGGTAACAGGATTAGCAGAGCGAGGTA
TGTAGGCGGTGCTACAGAGTTCTTGAAGTGGTGGCCTAACTACGGCTACACTAGAAGAACAGTATTTGGT
ATCTGCGCTCTGCTGAAGCCAGTTACCTCGGAAAAAGAGTTGGTAGCTCTTGATCCGGCAAACAAACCAC
CGCTGGTAGCGGTGGTTTTTTTGTTTGCAAGCAGCAGATTACGCGCAGAAAAAAAGGATCTCAAGAAGAT
CCTTTGATTTTCTACCGAAGAAAGGCCCACCCGTGTAAAACGACGGCCAGTTTATCTAGTCAGCTTGATT
CTAGCTGATCGTGGACCGGAAGGTGAGCCAGTGAGTTGATTGCAGTCCAGTTACGCTGGAGTCTGAGGCT
CGTCCTGAATGATATGCGGCCTCGAATTCGAAGACGCGCTTTCGATTTGTATGTGAAATAGCTGAAATTC
GAAAATTTCATTATGGCTGTATCTACTTTAGCGTATTAGGCATTTGAGCATTGGCTTGAACAATGCGGGC
TGTAGTGTGTCACCAAAGAAACCATTCGGGTTCGGATCTGGAAGTCCTCATCACGTGATGCCGATCTCGT
GTATTTTATTTTCAGATAACACCTGAGGACTTTCGCTGCGTCTTCGAATTCGCGCGTGATCTTACGGCAT
TATACGTATGATCGGTCCACGATCAGCTAGATTATCTAGTCAGCTTGATGTCATAGCTGTTTCCTGAGGC
TCAATACTGACCATTTAAATCATACCTGACCTCCATAGCAGAAAGTCAAAAGCCTCCGACCGGAGGCTTT
TGACTTGATCGGCACGTAAGAGGTTCCAACTTTCACCATAATGAAATAAGATCACTACCGGGCGTATTTT
TTGAGTTATCGAGATTTTCAGGAGCTAAGGAAGCTAAAATGAGCCATATTCAACGGGAAACGTCTTGCTT
GAAGCCGCGATTAAATTCCAACATGGATGCTGATTTATATGGGTATAAATGGGCTCGCGATAATGTCGGG
CAATCAGGTGCGACAATCTATCGATTGTATGGGAAGCCCGATGCGCCAGAGTTGTTTCTGAAACATGGCA
AAGGTAGCGTTGCCAATGATGTTACAGATGAGATGGTCAGGCTAAACTGGCTGACGGAATTTATGCCTCT
TCCGACCATCAAGCATTTTATCCGTACTCCTGATGATGCATGGTTACTCACCACTGCGATCCCAGGGAAA
ACAGCATTCCAGGTATTAGAAGAATATCCTGATTCAGGTGAAAATATTGTTGATGCGCTGGCAGTGTTCC
TGCGCCGGTTGCATTCGATTCCTGTTTGTAATTGTCCTTTTAACGGCGATCGCGTATTTCGTCTCGCTCA
GGCGCAATCACGAATGAATAACGGTTTGGTTGGTGCGAGTGATTTTGATGACGAGCGTAATGGCTGGCCT
GTTGAACAAGTCTGGAAAGAAATGCATAAACTCTTGCCATTCTCACCGGATTCAGTCGTCACTCATGGTG
ATTTCTCACTTGATAACCTTATTTTTGACGAGGGGAAATTAATAGGTTGTATTGATGTTGGACGAGTCGG
AATCGCAGACCGATACCAGGATCTTGCCATCCTATGGAAC
Features (pLannotate 1.2.2; 7 found; start..end, strand, type, name):
    138..165     +  terminator     T7Te terminator: phage T7 early transcription terminator
    177..764     -  rep_origin     ori: high-copy-number ColE1/pMB1/pBR322/pUC origin of replication
    786..805     -  terminator     T3Te terminator (fragment): phage T3 early transcription terminator
    804..821     -  CDS            lacZα (fragment): LacZα fragment of β-galactosidase; lacZ fragment
   1304..1335    +  terminator     tonB terminator: bidirectional E. coli tonB-P14 transcription terminator
   1336..1438    +  promoter       cat promoter: promoter of the E. coli cat gene encoding chloramphenicol acetyltransferase
   1439..114     +  CDS            KanR (across the origin): aminoglycoside phosphotransferase; aph(3')-Ia; confers resistance to kanamycin in bacteria or G418 (Geneticin®) in eukaryotes
