[The description below was written by a language model from this plasmid's Addgene catalogue record and pLannotate feature annotations shown in this document.]
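Description:
BB1_34_TDH3tt is a level-1 part plasmid from the GoldenPiCS system, a Golden Gate-derived modular cloning toolkit for synthetic biology in the yeast Pichia pastoris. It consists of the small BB1 backbone (about 1.9 kb) carrying a 210 bp insert named TDH3tt, giving a sequenced total of 2,140 nt. The "tt" suffix suggests a transcription terminator from a TDH3 gene, although the record does not spell this out or state the source species. The plasmid is catalogued as a bacterial vector, but its role is storage and propagation of a reusable part in E. coli. It has no yeast replication or selection elements among its annotated features.

Propagation relies on a high-copy ColE1/pUC-type origin. Selection uses a kanamycin resistance gene (aph(3')-Ia), which spans the sequence origin and is annotated as driven by the cat promoter. Short phage T7 and T3 early terminators and the bidirectional tonB terminator flank these modules, presumably insulating the cloning region from backbone transcription. A small lacZα remnant is also annotated next to the T3Te fragment. The insert itself was not recognised by the automated annotation and probably lies in the unannotated stretch between the lacZα fragment and the tonB terminator.

The part was cloned through BpiI sites that were destroyed in the process, and internal BsaI and BpiI sites were removed from the insert so that it survives later type IIS assembly steps. The "34" in the name probably denotes the fusion-site position the part occupies, but the record does not define it. The plasmid is typically used as the terminator donor, combined with promoter and coding-sequence parts to build Pichia expression cassettes in higher-level backbones.
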