Addgene plasmid #98520: BB1_34_TDH3tt
Purpose: BB1 with insert: TDH3tt
Depositing lab: Brigitte Gasser & Diethard Mattanovich & Michael Sauer. Depositing organization: Universitaet fur Bodenkultur Wien (BOKU-WIEN). Publication: GoldenPiCS: a Golden Gate-derived modular cloning system for applied synthetic biology in the yeast Pichia pastoris. Prielhofer R, Barrero JJ, Steuer S, Gassler T, Zahrl R, Baumann K, Sauer M, Mattanovich D, Gasser B, Marx H. BMC Syst Biol. 2017 Dec 8;11(1):123. doi: 10.1186/s12918-017-0492-3. PubMed 29221460.
Backbone
  Vector backbone: BB1
  Backbone size w/o insert (bp): 1936
  Vector type: Bacterial Expression
Growth in bacteria
  Bacterial resistance: Kanamycin, 50 μg/mL
  Growth temperature: 37°C
  Growth strain: DH10B
  Copy number: High Copy
Gene/Insert
  Gene/Insert name: TDH3tt
  Insert size (bp): 210
  Mutation: Internal BsaI and BpiI sites removed from insert
  Cloning method: Restriction Enzyme; 5′ cloning site BpiI (destroyed during cloning); 3′ cloning site BpiI (destroyed during cloning)
  Sequencing primers: 5′ 5'-GTAAAACGACGGCCAGTT-3' (M13-Fwd); 3′ 5´-CAGGAAACAGCTATGAC-3' (M13-Rev)
Terms and licenses: Academic/Nonprofit Terms; Industry Terms: Not Available to Industry
How to cite: BB1_34_TDH3tt was a gift from Brigitte Gasser & Diethard Mattanovich & Michael Sauer (Addgene plasmid # 98520 ; http://n2t.net/addgene:98520 ; RRID:Addgene_98520)
